Addgene plasmid #236477: pAPInt-GFP-Hyg
Purpose: Plasmid for deleting or C-terminally tagging endogenous genes with GFP and selection on Hyg.
Depositing lab: Daniel Lew. Depositing organization: Massachusetts Institute of Technology. Publication: Optimized vectors for genetic engineering of Aureobasidium pullulans. Colarusso AV, Williams AM, Gladfelter AS, Wirshing ACE, Lew DJ. Mol Biol Cell. 2025 Jun 1;36(6):mr5. doi: 10.1091/mbc.E25-02-0059. Epub 2025 Apr 9. PubMed 40202829.
Backbone
  Vector backbone: pFA6A
  Vector type: Yeast Expression
  Selectable markers: Hygromycin
Growth in bacteria
  Bacterial resistance: Ampicillin, 100 μg/mL
  Growth temperature: 37°C
  Growth strain: DH5alpha
  Copy number: High Copy
Gene/Insert
  Gene/Insert name: GFP
  Species: Aureobasidium pullulans
  Mutation: Codon optimized for A. pullulans
  Cloning method: Gibson Cloning
Terms and licenses: Academic/Nonprofit Terms; Industry Terms: Not Available to Industry
How to cite: pAPInt-GFP-Hyg was a gift from Daniel Lew (Addgene plasmid # 236477 ; http://n2t.net/addgene:236477 ; RRID:Addgene_236477)
