[The description below was written by a language model from this plasmid's Addgene catalogue record and pLannotate feature annotations shown in this document.]
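Description:
pAPInt-GFP-Hyg is a pFA6a-based integration template plasmid built for genetic engineering of the fungus Aureobasidium pullulans, where it serves to either delete an endogenous gene or fuse GFP to its C-terminus, with selection on hygromycin. It is about 5 kb in size and is propagated in E. coli as a high-copy plasmid through a ColE1/pUC-type origin, with ampicillin resistance provided by β-lactamase under its own promoter. No fungal replication origin is annotated, consistent with a design in which the cassette acts by integrating into the genome rather than being maintained episomally. Short annotated fragments of lacI, rop and bom appear to be backbone remnants rather than functional elements, and SP6 and T7 promoters flank the cassette, as is typical of the pFA6a series.

The payload follows the familiar pFA6a modular layout. A GFP open reading frame, recorded as codon-optimized for A. pullulans and matched by the annotation software to GFPmut3, has no annotated promoter of its own and is followed by the S. cerevisiae ADH1 terminator, so that in-frame integration at the 3' end of a target gene places the fusion under the native promoter. Downstream lies the hygromycin phosphotransferase gene, closed by the Ashbya gossypii TEF terminator. The roughly 400 nt upstream of the resistance gene are unannotated, and the record does not state which promoter drives the marker. In typical use of this kind of vector, the tag-plus-marker module, or the marker alone for deletions, is combined with homology to the target locus and hygromycin-resistant transformants are selected, although the record does not detail how the homology is supplied.
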