Features (pLannotate 1.2.2; 12 found; start..end, strand, type, name):
    559..1580    +  CDS            HygR (fragment): aminoglycoside phosphotransferase from E. coli; aph(4)-Ia; confers resistance to hygromycin
   1587..1784    +  terminator     TEF terminator: Ashbya gossypii TEF terminator
   1828..1846    -  promoter       T7 promoter: promoter for bacteriophage T7 RNA polymerase
   1868..1921    -  CDS            lacI (fragment): lac repressor; lacI; The lac repressor binds to the lac operator to inhibit transcription in E. coli. This inhibition can be relieved by adding lactose or isopropyl-β-D-thiogalactopyranoside (IPTG).
   2104..2692    -  rep_origin     ori: high-copy-number ColE1/pMB1/pBR322/pUC origin of replication
   2863..3723    -  CDS            AmpR: β-lactamase; bla; confers resistance to ampicillin, carbenicillin, and related antibiotics
   3724..3828    -  promoter       AmpR promoter: bla
   3923..3958    +  CDS            rop (fragment): Rop protein, which maintains plasmids at low copy number; rop
   4060..4111    +  misc_feature   bom (fragment): basis of mobility region from pBR322
   4174..4192    +  promoter       SP6 promoter: promoter for bacteriophage SP6 RNA polymerase
   4262..4975    +  CDS            GFPmut3: GFPmut3 is a basic (constitutively fluorescent) green fluorescent protein published in 1996, derived from Aequorea victoria. It is reported to be a very rapidly-maturing weak dimer.
   4996..144     +  terminator     ADH1 terminator (across the origin): S. cerevisiae ADH1; transcription terminator for the S. cerevisiae alcohol dehydrogenase 1 (ADH1) gene
>Addgene plasmid #236477 | pAPInt-GFP-Hyg | addgene full sequence | sequence record 468367 | Addgene NGS Result
AAAAAAAATAAGTGTATACAAATTTTAAAGTGACTCTTAGGTTTTAAAACGAAAATTCTTATTCTTGAGT
AACTCTTTCCTGTAGGTCAGGTTGCTTTCTCAGGTATAGTATGAGGTCGCTCTTATTGACCACACCTCTA
CCGGCAGATCCGCTAGGGATAACAGGGTGGTGCGGGTGAAAGGTCTTGGTCAAGTCGCAAAGTGTTTGTG
AAAAAGACGTAGCGGGGGAAGCGCACACACGCCCGCCTTTTATAGACGAAGCTTCGAGCAGGTCATTTAA
CGATGCTTAGTAGCAATATACAATAAAGCCTAATTGGGACTAATTACGGTCACGTGAAAAACTCACCATG
TAGCCTTTTATGGAAATATTGTACACGCTACTAAGCCACTGTAATATCGGCCTCATCGTCTCCGCTTGGA
GCATAAAAGGCGACGCTCCTCGCCATTCCCCCAAGTCGTTTTCCGTATTCTGCTACGCTTCAAGCTTTGA
CGTTTCTCTTCAAGACTCACTCACGACCCTCTCTCTCACGCACACCTTACACAGCAGAATTCATGGGTAA
AAAGCCTGAACTCACCGCGACGTCTGTCGAGAAGTTTCTGATCGAAAAGTTCGACAGCGTCTCCGACCTG
ATGCAGCTCTCGGAGGGCGAAGAATCTCGTGCTTTCAGCTTCGATGTAGGAGGGCGTGGATATGTCCTGC
GGGTAAATAGCTGCGCCGATGGTTTCTACAAAGATCGTTATGTTTATCGGCACTTTGCATCGGCCGCGCT
CCCGATTCCGGAAGTGCTTGACATTGGGGAATTCAGCGAGAGCCTGACCTATTGCATCTCCCGCCGTGCA
CAGGGTGTCACGTTGCAAGACCTGCCTGAAACCGAACTGCCCGCTGTTCTGCAGCCGGTCGCGGAGGCCA
TGGATGCGATCGCTGCGGCCGATCTTAGCCAGACGAGCGGGTTCGGCCCATTCGGACCGCAAGGAATCGG
TCAATACACTACATGGCGTGATTTCATATGCGCGATTGCTGATCCCCATGTGTATCACTGGCAAACTGTG
ATGGACGACACCGTCAGTGCGTCCGTCGCGCAGGCTCTCGATGAGCTGATGCTTTGGGCCGAGGACTGCC
CCGAAGTCCGGCACCTCGTGCACGCGGATTTCGGCTCCAACAATGTCCTGACGGACAATGGCCGCATAAC
AGCGGTCATTGACTGGAGCGAGGCGATGTTCGGGGATTCCCAATACGAGGTCGCCAACATCTTCTTCTGG
AGGCCGTGGTTGGCTTGTATGGAGCAGCAGACGCGCTACTTCGAGCGGAGGCATCCGGAGCTTGCAGGAT
CGCCGCGGCTCCGGGCGTATATGCTCCGCATTGGTCTTGACCAACTCTATCAGAGCTTGGTTGACGGCAA
TTTCGATGATGCAGCTTGGGCGCAGGGTCGATGCGACGCAATCGTCCGATCCGGAGCCGGGACTGTCGGG
CGTACACAAATCGCCCGCAGAAGCGCGGCCGTCTGGACCGATGGCTGTGTAGAAGTACTCGCCGATAGTG
GAAACCGACGCCCCAGCACTCGTCCGAGGGCAAAGGAATAATCAGTACTGACAATAAAAAGATTCTTGTT
TTCAAGAACTTGTCATTTGTATAGTTTTTTTATATTGTAGTTGTTCTATTTTAATCAAATGTTAGCGTGA
TTTATATTTTTTTTCGCCTCGACATCATCTGCCCAGATGCGAAGTTAAGTGCGCAGAAAGTAATATCATG
CGTCAATCGTATGTGAATGCTGGTCGCTATACTGCAGATCCACTAGTGGCCTATGCGGCCGCGGATCTGC
CGGTCTCCCTATAGTGAGTCGTATTAATTTCGATAAGCCAGGTTAACCTGCATTAATGAATCGGCCAACG
CGCGGGGAGAGGCGGTTTGCGTATTGGGCGCTCTTCCGCTTCCTCGCTCACTGACTCGCTGCGCTCGGTC
GTTCGGCTGCGGCGAGCGGTATCAGCTCACTCAAAGGCGGTAATACGGTTATCCACAGAATCAGGGGATA
ACGCAGGAAAGAACATGTGAGCAAAAGGCCAGCAAAAGGCCAGGAACCGTAAAAAGGCCGCGTTGCTGGC
GTTTTTCCATAGGCTCCGCCCCCCTGACGAGCATCACAAAAATCGACGCTCAAGTCAGAGGTGGCGAAAC
CCGACAGGACTATAAAGATACCAGGCGTTTCCCCCTGGAAGCTCCCTCGTGCGCTCTCCTGTTCCGACCC
TGCCGCTTACCGGATACCTGTCCGCCTTTCTCCCTTCGGGAAGCGTGGCGCTTTCTCATAGCTCACGCTG
TAGGTATCTCAGTTCGGTGTAGGTCGTTCGCTCCAAGCTGGGCTGTGTGCACGAACCCCCCGTTCAGCCC
GACCGCTGCGCCTTATCCGGTAACTATCGTCTTGAGTCCAACCCGGTAAGACACGACTTATCGCCACTGG
CAGCAGCCACTGGTAACAGGATTAGCAGAGCGAGGTATGTAGGCGGTGCTACAGAGTTCTTGAAGTGGTG
GCCTAACTACGGCTACACTAGAAGAACAGTATTTGGTATCTGCGCTCTGCTGAAGCCAGTTACCTTCGGA
AAAAGAGTTGGTAGCTCTTGATCCGGCAAACAAACCACCGCTGGTAGCGGTGGTTTTTTTGTTTGCAAGC
AGCAGATTACGCGCAGAAAAAAAGGATCTCAAGAAGATCCTTTGATCTTTTCTACGGGGTCTGACGCTCA
GTGGAACGAAAACTCACGTTAAGGGATTTTGGTCATGAGATTATCAAAAAGGATCTTCACCTAGATCCTT
TTAAATTAAAAATGAAGTTTTAAATCAATCTAAAGTATATATGAGTAAACTTGGTCTGACAGTTACCAAT
GCTTAATCAGTGAGGCACCTATCTCAGCGATCTGTCTATTTCGTTCATCCATAGTTGCCTGACTCCCCGT
CGTGTAGATAACTACGATACGGGAGGGCTTACCATCTGGCCCCAGTGCTGCAATGATACCGCGAGACCCA
CGCTCACCGGCTCCAGATTTATCAGCAATAAACCAGCCAGCCGGAAGGGCCGAGCGCAGAAGTGGTCCTG
CAACTTTATCCGCCTCCATCCAGTCTATTAATTGTTGCCGGGAAGCTAGAGTAAGTAGTTCGCCAGTTAA
TAGTTTGCGCAACGTTGTTGCCATTGCTACAGGCATCGTGGTGTCACGCTCGTCGTTTGGTATGGCTTCA
TTCAGCTCCGGTTCCCAACGATCAAGGCGAGTTACATGATCCCCCATGTTGTGCAAAAAAGCGGTTAGCT
CCTTCGGTCCTCCGATCGTTGTCAGAAGTAAGTTGGCCGCAGTGTTATCACTCATGGTTATGGCAGCACT
GCATAATTCTCTTACTGTCATGCCATCCGTAAGATGCTTTTCTGTGACTGGTGAGTACTCAACCAAGTCA
TTCTGAGAATAGTGTATGCGGCGACCGAGTTGCTCTTGCCCGGCGTCAATACGGGATAATACCGCGCCAC
ATAGCAGAACTTTAAAAGTGCTCATCATTGGAAAACGTTCTTCGGGGCGAAAACTCTCAAGGATCTTACC
GCTGTTGAGATCCAGTTCGATGTAACCCACTCGTGCACCCAACTGATCTTCAGCATCTTTTACTTTCACC
AGCGTTTCTGGGTGAGCAAAAACAGGAAGGCAAAATGCCGCAAAAAAGGGAATAAGGGCGACACGGAAAT
GTTGAATACTCATACTCTTCCTTTTTCAATATTATTGAAGCATTTATCAGGGTTATTGTCTCATGAGCGG
ATACATATTTGAATGTATTTAGAAAAATAAACAAATAGGGGTTCCGCGCACATTTCCCCGAAAAGTGCCA
CCTGACGTCTAAGAAACCATTATTATCATGACATTAACCTATAAAAATAGGCGTATCACGAGGCCCTTTC
GTCTCGCGCGTTTCGGTGATGACGGTGAAAACCTCTGACACATGCAGCTCCCGGAGACGGTCACAGCTTG
TCTGTAAGCGGATGCCGGGAGCAGACAAGCCCGTCAGGGCGCGTCAGCGGGTGTTGGCGGGTGTCGGGGC
TGGCTTAACTATGCGGCATCAGAGCAGATTGTACTGAGAGTGCACCATATGGACATATTGTCGTTAGAAC
GCGGCTACAATTAATACATAACCTTATGTATCATACACATACGATTTAGGTGACACTATAGAACGCGGCC
GCCAGCTGAAGCTTCGTACGCTGCAGGTCGACGGATCGGTGACGGTGCTGGTTCTGGTTCTATGTCTAAG
GGCGAGGAGCTCTTCACCGGCGTCGTCCCTATCCTCGTCGAGCTCGACGGCGACGTCAACGGCCACAAGT
TCTCTGTCTCTGGCGAGGGCGAGGGCGACGCCACCTACGGCAAGCTCACCCTCAAGTTCATCTGCACCAC
CGGCAAGCTCCCTGTCCCTTGGCCTACCCTCGTCACCACCTTCGGCTACGGCGTCCAATGCTTCGCCCGC
TACCCTGACCACATGAAGCAACACGACTTCTTCAAGTCTGCCATGCCTGAGGGCTACGTCCAAGAGCGCA
CCATCTTCTTCAAGGACGACGGCAACTACAAGACCCGCGCCGAGGTCAAGTTCGAGGGCGACACCCTCGT
CAACCGCATCGAGCTCAAGGGCATCGACTTCAAGGAGGACGGCAACATCCTCGGCCACAAGCTCGAGTAC
AACTACAACTCTCACAACGTCTACATCATGGCCGACAAGCAAAAGAACGGCATCAAGGTCAACTTCAAGA
TCCGCCACAACATCGAGGACGGCTCTGTCCAACTCGCCGACCACTACCAACAAAACACCCCTATCGGCGA
CGGCCCTGTCCTCCTCCCTGACAACCACTACCTCTCTACCCAATCTGCCCTCTCTAAGGACCCTAACGAG
AAGCGCGACCACATGGTCCTCCTCGAGTTCGTCACCGCCGCCGGCATCACCCACGGCATGGACGAGCTCT
ACAAGTGAGCGCCACTTCTAAATAAGCGAATTTCTTATGATTTATGATTTTTATTATTAAATAAGTTAT
